>Addgene plasmid #54095 | mEmerald-Fascin-N-10 | depositor partial sequence | sequence record 84269 | insert sequence
GATCCGCTAGCGCCACCATGACCGCCAACGGCACAGCCGAGGCGGTGCAGATCCAGTTCGGCCTCATCAA
CTGCGGCAACAAGTACCTGACGGCCGAGGCGTTCGGGTTCAAGGTGAACGCGTCCGCCAGCAGCCTGAAG
AAGAAGCAGATCTGGACGCTGGAGCAGCCCCCTGACGAGGCGGGCAGCGCGGCCGTGTGCCTGCGCAGCC
ACCTGGGCCGCTACCTGGCGGCGGACAAGGACGGCAACGTGACCTGCGAGCGCGAGGTGCCCGGTCCCGA
CTGCCGTTTCCTCATCGTGGCGCACGACGACGGTCGCTGGTCGCTGCAGTCCGAGGCGCACCGGCGCTAC
TTCGGCGGCACCGAGGACCGCCTGTCCTGCTTCGCGCAGACGGTGTCCCCCGCCGAGAAGTGGAGCGTGC
ACATCGCCATGCACCCTCAGGTCAACATCTACAGCGTCACCCGTAAGCGCTACGCGCACCTGAGCGCGCG
GCCGGCCGACGAGATCGCCGTGGACCGCGACGTGCCCTGGGGCGTCGACTCGCTCATCACCCTCGCCTTC
CAGGACCAGCGCTACAGCGTGCAGACCGCCGACCACCGCTTCCTGCGCCACGACGGGCGCCTGGTGGCGC
GCCCCGAGCCGGCCACTGGCTACACGCTGGAGTTCCGCTCCGGCAAGGTGGCCTTCCGCGACTGCGAGGG
CCGTTACCTGGCGCCGTCGGGGCCCAGCGGCACGCTCAAGGCGGGCAAGGCCACCAAGGTGGGCAAGGAC
GAGCTCTTTGCTCTGGAGCAGAGCTGCGCCCAGGTCGTGCTGCAGGCGGCCAACGAGAGGAACGTGTCCA
CGCGCCAGGGTATGGACCTGTCTGCCAATCAGGACGAGGAGACCGACCAGGAGACCTTCCAGCTGGAGAT
CGACCGCGACACCAAAAAGTGTGCCTTCCGTACCCACACGGGCAAGTACTGGACGCTGACGGCCACCGGG
GGCGTGCAGTCCACCGCCTCCAGCAAGAATGCCAGCTGCTACTTTGACATCGAGTGGCGTGACCGGCGCA
TCACACTGAGGGCGTCCAATGGCAAGTTTGTGACCTCCAAGAAGAATGGGCAGCTGGCCGCCTCGGTGGA
GACAGCAGGGGACTCAGAGCTCTTCCTCATGAAGCTCATCAACCGCCCCATCATCGTGTTCCGCGGGGAG
CATGGCTTCATCGGCTGCCGCAAGGTCACGGGCACCCTGGACGCCAACCGCTCCAGCTATGACGTCTTCC
AGCTGGAGTTCAACGATGGCGCCTACAACATCAAAGACTCCACAGGCAAATACTGGACGGTGGGCAGTGA
CTCCGTGGTCACCAGCAGCGGCGACACTCCTGTGGACTTCTTCTTCGAGTTCTGCGACTATAACAAGGTG
GCCATCAAGGTGGGCGGGCGCTACCTGAAGGGCGACCACGCAGGCGTCCTGAAGGCCTCGGCGGAAACCG
TGGACCCCGCCTCGCTCTGGGAGTACGCATCCAGCGGGGATCCACCGGTCGCCACCATGGTGAGCAAGGG
CGAGGAGCTGTTCACCGGGGTGGTGCCCATCCTGGTCGAGCTGGACGGCGACGTAAACGGCCACAAGTTC
AGCGTGTCCGGCGAGGGCGAGGGCGATGCCACCTACGGCAAGCTGACCCTGAAGTTCATCTGCACCACCG
GCAAGCTGCCCGTGCCCTGGCCCACCCTCGTGACCACCTTGACCTACGGCGTGCAGTGCTTCGCCCGCTA
CCCCGACCACATGAAGCAGCACGACTTCTTCAAGTCCGCCATGCCCGAAGGCTACGTCCAGGAGCGCACC
ATCTTCTTCAAGGACGACGGCAACTACAAGACCCGCGCCGAGGTGAAGTTCGAGGGCGACACCCTGGTGA
ACCGCATCGAGCTGAAGGGCATCGACTTCAAGGAGGACGGCAACATCCTGGGGCACAAGCTGGAGTACAA
CTACAACAGCCACAAGGTCTATATCACCGCCGACAAGCAGAAGAACGGCATCAAGGTGAACTTCAAGACC
CGCCACAACATCGAGGACGGCAGCGTGCAGCTCGCCGACCACTACCAGCAGAACACCCCCATCGGCGACG
GCCCCGTGCTGCTGCCCGACAACCACTACCTGAGCACCCAGTCCAAGCTGAGCAAAGACCCCAACGAGAA
GCGCGATCACATGGTCCTGCTGGAGTTCGTGACCGCCGCCGGGATCACTCTCGGCATGGACGAGCTGTAC
AAGTAAGCGGCCGCGACTCTAGATCATAATCAGCCATACCACATTTT
