>Addgene plasmid #54095 | mEmerald-Fascin-N-10 | addgene partial sequence | sequence record 88930 | EGFP-N 5'-CGTCGCCGTCCAGCTCGACCAG-3'
GCTCCTCGCCCTTGCTCACCATGGTGGCGACCGGTGGATCCCCGCTGGATGCGTACTCCCAGAGCGAGGC
GGGGTCCACGGTTTCCGCCGAGGCCTTCAGGACGCCTGCGTGGTCGCCCTTCAGGTAGCGCCCGCCCACC
TTGATGGCCACCTTGTTATAGTCGCAGAACTCGAAGAAGAAGTCCACAGGAGTGTCGCCGCTGCTGGTGA
CCACGGAGTCACTGCCCACCGTCCAGTATTTGCCTGTGGAGTCTTTGATGTTGTAGGCGCCATCGTTGAA
CTCCAGCTGGAAGACGTCATAGCTGGAGCGGTTGGCGTCCAGGGTGCCCGTGACCTTGCGGCAGCCGATG
AAGCCATGCTCCCCGCGGAACACGATGATGGGGCGGTTGATGAGCTTCATGAGGAAGAGCTCTGAGTCCC
CTGCTGTCTCCACCGAGGCGGCCAGCTGCCCATTCTTCTTGGAGGTCACAAACTTGCCATTGGACGCCCT
CAGTGTGATGCGCCGGTCACGCCACTCGATGTCAAAGTAGCAGCTGGCATTCTTGCTGGAGGCGGTGGAC
TGCACGCCCCCGGTGGCCGTCAGCGTCCAGTACTTGCCCGTGTGGGTACGGAAGGCACACTTTTTGGTGT
CGCGGTCGATCTCCAGCTGGAAGGTCTCCTGGTCGGTCTCCTCGTCCTGATTGGCAGACAGGTCCATACC
CTGGCGCGTGGACACGTTCCTCTCGTTGGCCGCCTGCAGCACGACCTGGGCGCAGCTCTGCTCCAGAGCA
AAGAGCTCGTCCTTGCCCACCTTGGTGGCCTTGCCCGCCTTGAGCGTGCCGCTGGGCCCCGACGGCGCCA
GGTAACGGCCCTCGCAGTCGCGGAA
