[The description below was written by a language model from this plasmid's Addgene catalogue record.]
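Description:
mEmerald-Fascin-N-10 is a mammalian expression plasmid built on the mEmerald-N1 backbone (about 4.75 kb without the insert) that encodes human fascin (FSCN1) fused to the green fluorescent protein mEmerald. The fascin coding sequence is placed under the CMV promoter, a strong constitutive promoter for transient or stable expression in a wide range of mammalian cell lines. The mEmerald tag is supplied by the backbone and sits at the C terminus of fascin, consistent with the N1-style layout in which the gene of interest is cloned upstream of the fluorescent protein. The "N-10" in the name probably refers to this orientation and to the length of the linker between the two proteins, although the record does not state this. The cloning method is listed as unknown. No feature table is provided, so elements such as the origin of replication and polyadenylation signal are not itemised, though an SV40 polyA sequencing primer is listed.

In bacteria the plasmid is maintained at high copy number under kanamycin selection. In mammalian cells a neomycin resistance marker allows G418 selection of stably expressing populations.

Fascin is an actin-bundling protein, and the construct is intended as a localization marker. The fusion lets fascin-containing actin bundles be seen by fluorescence microscopy in live or fixed cells. mEmerald is a bright GFP derivative, recorded here with excitation at 487 nm and emission at 509 nm, so it is compatible with standard GFP/FITC filter sets and can be combined with spectrally distinct fluorescent fusions for multicolour imaging of the cytoskeleton.
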