Addgene plasmid #54095: mEmerald-Fascin-N-10
Purpose: Localization: Actin Bundling Protein, Excitation: 487, Emission: 509
Depositing lab: Michael Davidson.
Backbone
  Vector backbone: mEmerald-N1
  Backbone size w/o insert (bp): 4750
  Vector type: Mammalian Expression
  Selectable markers: Neomycin (select with G418)
Growth in bacteria
  Bacterial resistance: Kanamycin, 50 μg/mL
  Growth temperature: 37°C
  Growth strain: DH5alpha
  Copy number: High Copy
Gene/Insert
  Gene/Insert name: Fascin (alt name: NM_003088.2)
  Species: H. sapiens (human)
  Entrez Gene: FSCN1 (a.k.a. FAN1, HSN, SNL, p55)
  Promoter: CMV
  Tag / fusion protein: mEmerald (C terminal on backbone)
  Cloning method: Unknown
  Sequencing primers: 5′ CMV-F; 3′ SV40pA-R
Terms and licenses: Academic/Nonprofit Terms; Industry Terms
Depositor comments: . Excitation = 487; Emission = 509. Localization data: Actin Bundling Protein
How to cite: mEmerald-Fascin-N-10 was a gift from Michael Davidson (Addgene plasmid # 54095 ; http://n2t.net/addgene:54095 ; RRID:Addgene_54095)
